>Addgene plasmid #61323 | pCri-15a | addgene full sequence | sequence record 425650 | Addgene NGS Result
AACGAAAACTCACGTTAAGGGATTTTGGTCATGAGATCAGATCTAACATCCAAAGACGAAAGGTTGAATG
AAACCTTTTTGCCATCCGACATCCACAGGTCCATTCTCACACATAAGTGCCAAACGCAACAGGAGGGGAT
ACACTAGCAGCAGACCGTTGCAAACGCAGGACCTCCACTCCTCTTCTCCTCAACACCCACTTTTGCCATC
GAAAAACCAGCCCAGTTATTGGGCTTGATTGGAGCTCGCTCATTCCAATTCCTTCTATTAGGCTACTAAC
ACCATGACTTTATTAGCCTGTCTATCCTGGCCCCCCTGGCGAGGTTCATGTTTGTTTATTTCCGAATGCA
ACAAGCTCCGCATTACACCCGAACATCACTCCAGATGAGGGCTTTCTGAGTGTGGGGTCAAATAGTTTCA
TGTTCCCCAAATGGCCCAAAACTGACAGTTTAAACGCTGTCTTGGAACCTAATATGACAAAAGCGTGATC
TCATCCAAGATGAACTAAGTTTGGTTCGTTGAAATGCTAACGGCCAGTTGGTCAAAAAGAAACTTCCAAA
AGTCGGCATACCGTTTGTCTTGTTTGGTATTGATTGACGAATGCTCAAAAATAATCTCATTAATGCTTAG
CGCAGTCTCTCTATCGCTTCTGAACCCCGGTGCACCTGTGCCGAAACGCAAATGGGGAAACACCCGCTTT
TTGGATGATTATGCATTGTCTCCACATTGTATGCTTCCAAGATTCTGGTGGGAATACTGCTGATAGCCTA
ACGTTCATGATCAAAATTTAACTGTTCTAACCCCTACTTGACAGCAATATATAAACAGAAGGAAGCTGCC
CTGTCTTAAACCTTTTTTTTTATCATCATTATTAGCTTACTTTCATAATTGCGACTGGTTCCAATTGACA
AGCTTTTGATTTTAACGACTTTTAACGACAACTTGAGAAGATCAAAAAACAACTAATTATTCGAAACGAT
GGGCAGCAGCCATCATCATCATCATCACAGCAGCGGCGAAAACCTTTACTTCCAGGGCGCCATGGCCAAA
GTGAGCAAGGGCGAGGAGCTGTTCACCGGGGTGGTGCCCATCCTGGTCGAGCTGGACGGCGACGTAAACG
GCCACAAGTTCAGCGTGTCCGGCGAGGGCGAGGGCGATGCCACCTACGGCAAGCTGACCCTGAAGTTCAT
CTGCACCACCGGCAAGCTGCCCGTGCCCTGGCCCACCCTCGTGACCACCTTCGGCTACGGCCTGCAGTGC
TTCGCCCGCTACCCCGACCACATGAAGCAGCACGACTTCTTCAAGTCCGCCATGCCCGAAGGCTACGTCC
AGGAGCGCACCATCTTCTTCAAGGACGACGGCAACTACAAGACCCGCGCCGAGGTGAAGTTCGAGGGCGA
CACCCTGGTGAACCGCATCGAGCTGAAGGGCATCGACTTCAAGGAGGACGGCAACATCCTGGGGCACAAG
CTGGAGTACAACTACAACAGCCACAACGTCTATATCATGGCCGACAAGCAGAAGAACGGCATCAAGGTGA
ACTTCAAGATCCGCCACAACATCGAGGACGGCAGCGTGCAGCTCGCCGACCACTACCAGCAGAACACCCC
CATCGGCGACGGCCCCGTGCTGCTGCCCGACAACCACTACCTGAGCACCCAGTCCGCCCTGAGCAAAGAC
CCCAACGAGAAGCGCGATCACATGGTCCTGCTGGAGTTCGTGACCGCCGCCGGGATCACTCTCGGCATGG
ACGAGCTGTACAAGTAAGGTACCGGATCCGAATTCGAGCTCCGTCGACAAGCTTGCGGCCGCACTCGAGC
CGCGGCGGCCGCCAGCTTGGGCCCGAACAAAAACTCATCTCAGAAGAGGATCTGAATAGCGCCGTCGACC
ATCATCATCATCATCATTGAGTTTTAGCCTTAGACATGACTGTTCCTCAGTTCAAGTTGGGCACTTACGA
GAAGACCGGTCTTGCTAGATTCTAATCAAGAGGATGTCAGAATGCCATTTGCCTGAGAGATGCAGGCTTC
ATTTTTGATACTTTTTTATTTGTAACCTATATAGTATAGGATTTTTTTTGTCATTTTGTTTCTTCTCGTA
CGAGCTTGCTCCTGATCAGCCTATCTCGCAGCTGATGAATATCTTGTGGTAGGGGTTTGGGAAAATCATT
CGAGTTTGATGTTTTTCTTGGTATTTCCCACTCCTCTTCAGAGTACAGAAGATTAAGTGAGACCTTCGTT
TGTGCGGATCCCCCACACACCATAGCTTCAAAATGTTTCTACTCCTTTTTTACTCTTCCAGATTTTCTCG
GACTCCGCGCATCGCCGTACCACTTCAAAACACCCAAGCACAGCATACTAAATTTCCCCTCTTTCTTCCT
CTAGGGTGTCGTTAATTACCCGTACTAAAGGTTTGGAAAAGAAAAAAGAGACCGCCTCGTTTCTTTTTCT
TCGTCGAAAAAGGCAATAAAAATTTTTATCACGTTTCTTTTTCTTGAAAATTTTTTTTTTGATTTTTTTC
TCTTTCGATGACCTCCCATTGATATTTAAGTTAATAAACGGTCTTCAATTTCTCAAGTTTCAGTTTCATT
TTTCTTGTTCTATTACAACTTTTTTTACTTCTTGCTCATTAGAAAGAAAGCATAGCAATCTAATCTAAGG
GCGGTGTTGACAATTAATCATCGGCATAGTATATCGGCATAGTATAATACGACAAGGTGAGGAACTAAAA
CATGGCCAAGTTGACCAGTGCCGTTCCGGTGCTCACCGCGCGCGACGTCGCCGGAGCGGTCGAGTTCTGG
ACCGACCGGCTCGGGTTCTCCCGGGACTTCGTGGAGGACGACTTCGCCGGTGTGGTCCGGGACGACGTGA
CCCTGTTCATCAGCGCGGTCCAGGACCAGGTGGTGCCGGACAACACCCTGGCCTGGGTGTGGGTGCGCGG
CCTGGACGAGCTGTACGCCGAGTGGTCGGAGGTCGTGTCCACGAACTTCCGGGACGCCTCCGGGCCGGCC
ATGACCGAGATCGGCGAGCAGCCGTGGGGGCGGGAGTTCGCCCTGCGCGACCCGGCCGGCAACTGCGTGC
ACTTCGTGGCCGAGGAGCAGGACTGACACGTCCGACGCGGCCCGACGGGTCCGAGGCCTCGGAGATCCGT
CCCCCTTTTCCTTTGTCGATATCATGTAATTAGTTATGTCACGCTTACATTCACGCCCTCCCCCCACATC
CGCTCTAACCGAAAAGGAAGGAGTTAGACAACCTGAAGTCTAGGTCCCTATTTATTTTTTTATAGTTATG
TTAGTATTAAGAACGTTATTTATATTTCAAATTTTTCTTTTTTTTCTGTACAGACGCGTGTACGCATGTA
ACATTATACTGAAAACCTTGCTTGAGAAGGTTTTGGGACGCTCGAAGGCTTTAATTTGCAAGCTGGAGAC
CAACATGTGAGCAAAAGGCCAGCAAAAGGCCAGGAACCGTAAAAAGGCCGCGTTGCTGGCGTTTTTCCAT
AGGCTCCGCCCCCCTGACGAGCATCACAAAAATCGACGCTCAAGTCAGAGGTGGCGAAACCCGACAGGAC
TATAAAGATACCAGGCGTTTCCCCCTGGAAGCTCCCTCGTGCGCTCTCCTGTTCCGACCCTGCCGCTTAC
CGGATACCTGTCCGCCTTTCTCCCTTCGGGAAGCGTGGCGCTTTCTCATAGCTCACGCTGTAGGTATCTC
AGTTCGGTGTAGGTCGTTCGCTCCAAGCTGGGCTGTGTGCACGAACCCCCCGTTCAGCCCGACCGCTGCG
CCTTATCCGGTAACTATCGTCTTGAGTCCAACCCGGTAAGACACGACTTATCGCCACTGGCAGCAGCCAC
TGGTAACAGGATTAGCAGAGCGAGGTATGTAGGCGGTGCTACAGAGTTCTTGAAGTGGTGGCCTAACTAC
GGCTACACTAGAAGAACAGTATTTGGTATCTGCGCTCTGCTGAAGCCAGTTACCTTCGGAAAAAGAGTTG
GTAGCTCTTGATCCGGCAAACAAACCACCGCTGGTAGCGGTGGTTTTTTTGTTTGCAAGCAGCAGATTAC
GCGCAGAAAAAAAGGATCTCAAGAAGATCCTTTGATCTTTTCTACGGGGTCTGACGCTCAGTGG
Features (pLannotate 1.2.2; 11 found; start..end, strand, type, name):
     40..978     +  promoter       AOX1 promoter: Pichia pastoris AOX1; inducible promoter, regulated by methanol
    991..1007    +  CDS            capTEV™ (fragment): composite tag for in vivo biotinylation, TEV protease cleavage, and 6xHis tagging
   1051..1767    +  CDS            EYFP: enhanced YFP mammalian codon-optimized
   1890..1907    +  CDS            capTEV™ (fragment): composite tag for in vivo biotinylation, TEV protease cleavage, and 6xHis tagging
   1917..1982    +  CDS            AOX1 (fragment): ALOX1_KOMPC - Experimental evidence at protein level: Swiss-Prot protein existence level 1. Major isoform of alcohol oxidase, which catalyzes the oxidation of methanol to formaldehyde and hydrogen peroxide, the first step in the methanol utilization pathway of methylotrophic yeasts. From Komagataella phaffii (strain ATCC 76273 / CBS 7435 / CECT 11047 / NRRL Y-11430 / Wegner 21-1) (Yeast) (Pichia pastoris).
   1986..2232    +  terminator     AOX1 terminator: Pichia pastoris AOX1; transcription terminator for AOX1
   2253..2659    +  promoter       TEF1 promoter: S. cerevisiae TEF1; promoter for EF-1α
   2666..2713    +  promoter       EM7 promoter: synthetic bacterial promoter&nbsp
   2732..3106    +  CDS            BleoR: antibiotic-binding protein; Sh ble from Streptoalloteichus hindustanus; confers resistance to bleomycin, phleomycin, and Zeocin™
   3172..3419    +  terminator     CYC1 terminator: S. cerevisiae CYC1; transcription terminator for CYC1
   3494..4082    -  rep_origin     ori: high-copy-number ColE1/pMB1/pBR322/pUC origin of replication
