[The description below was written by a language model from this plasmid's Addgene catalogue record and pLannotate feature annotations shown in this document.]
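Description:
pCri-15a is a yeast expression plasmid from the pCri vector collection for recombinant protein expression and purification. It is built on the pPICZA backbone and intended for intracellular expression in the methylotrophic yeast Pichia pastoris (Komagataella phaffii). The sequenced record is about 4.1 kb. It is propagated in E. coli through a high-copy ColE1/pUC-type origin. Selection in both hosts relies on a single Sh ble (BleoR) gene conferring Zeocin resistance. This gene sits behind tandem promoters, the S. cerevisiae TEF1 promoter for expression in yeast and the synthetic EM7 promoter for expression in bacteria, and is followed by the CYC1 terminator. No yeast replication origin is annotated, consistent with pPICZ-type vectors, which are normally maintained by integration into the Pichia genome through homology at the AOX1 sequences.

The expression cassette is driven by the methanol-inducible AOX1 promoter and closed by the AOX1 terminator, with a short fragment of AOX1 coding sequence annotated just upstream of the terminator. The catalogue lists the insert as green fluorescent protein with an N-terminal His-tag. The automated annotation labels the roughly 0.7 kb fluorescent protein reading frame as EYFP, which probably reflects the close similarity among GFP variants, so the exact variant is not settled by the record. Short matches to a composite His/TEV tag lie on both sides of the reporter. The upstream one fits the stated N-terminal His-tag, while the downstream one may be a vector-encoded histidine stretch, and the record does not show whether it is translated. In the pCri system the fluorescent protein presumably acts as a placeholder or expression control that can be replaced by a gene of interest, giving His-tagged protein suitable for affinity purification.
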