Addgene plasmid #61323: pCri-15a
Purpose: Protein expression.
Depositing lab: F Xavier Gomis-Ruth. Depositing organization: Institut de Biologia Molecular de Barcelona (IBMB-CSIC). Publication: The pCri System: A Vector Collection for Recombinant Protein Expression and Purification. Goulas T, Cuppari A, Garcia-Castellanos R, Snipas S, Glockshuber R, Arolas JL, Gomis-Ruth FX. PLoS One. 2014 Nov 11;9(11):e112643. doi: 10.1371/journal.pone.0112643. eCollection 2014. PONE-D-14-36402 PubMed 25386923.
Backbone
  Vector backbone: pPICZA
  Total vector size (bp): 4000
  Vector type: Yeast Expression
Growth in bacteria
  Bacterial resistance: Bleocin (Zeocin), 50 μg/mL
  Growth temperature: 37°C
  Growth strain: DH5alpha
  Copy number: Unknown
Gene/Insert
  Gene/Insert name: Green fluorescent protein
  Tag / fusion protein: His-tag (N terminal on insert)
Terms and licenses: Academic/Nonprofit Terms; Industry Terms: Not Available to Industry
How to cite: pCri-15a was a gift from F Xavier Gomis-Ruth (Addgene plasmid # 61323 ; http://n2t.net/addgene:61323 ; RRID:Addgene_61323)
