>Addgene plasmid #61323 | pCri-15a | addgene partial sequence | sequence record 100986 | EGFP-C 5'-CATGGTCCTGCTGGAGTTCGTG-3'
TACCGGATCCGAATTCGAGCTCCGTCGACAAGCTTGCGGCCGCACTCGAGCCGCGGCGGCCGCCAGCTTG
GGCCCGAACAAAAACTCATCTCAGAAGAGGATCTGAATAGCGCCGTCGACCATCATCATCATCATCATTG
AGTTTTAGCCTTAGACATGACTGTTCCTCAGTTCAAGTTGGGCACTTACGAGAAGACCGGTCTTGCTAGA
TTCTAATCAAGAGGATGTCAGAATGCCATTTGCCTGAGAGATGCAGGCTTCATTTTTGATACTTTTTTAT
TTGTAACCTATATAGTATAGGATTTTTTTTGTCATTTTGTTTCTTCTCGTACGAGCTTGCTCCTGATCAG
CCTATCTCGCAGCTGATGAATATCTTGTGGTAGGGGTTTGGGAAAATCATTCGAGTTTGATGTTTTTCTT
GGTATTTCCCACTCCTCTTCAGAGTACAGAAGATTAAGTGAGACCTTCGTTTGTGCGGATCCCCCACACA
CCATAGCTTCAAAATGTTTCTACTCCTTTTTTACTCTTCCAGATTTTCTCGGACTCCGCGCATCGCCGTA
CCACTTCAAAACACCCAAGCACAGCATACTAAATTTCCCCTCTTTCTTCCTCTAGGGTGTCGTTAATTAC
CCGTACT
