>Addgene plasmid #61323 | pCri-15a | addgene partial sequence | sequence record 101330 | EGFP-N 5'-CGTCGCCGTCCAGCTCGACCAG-3'
CTGAGTGTGGGGTCAAATAGTTTCATGTTCCCCAAATGGCCCAAAACTGACAGTTTAAACGCTGTCTTGG
AACCTAATATGACAAAAGCGTGATCTCATCCAAGATGAACTAAGTTTGGTTCGTTGAAATGCTAACGGCC
AGTTGGTCAAAAAGAAACTTCCAAAAGTCGGCATACCGTTTGTCTTGTTTGGTATTGATTGACGAATGCT
CAAAAATAATCTCATTAATGCTTAGCGCAGTCTCTCTATCGCTTCTGAACCCCGGTGCACCTGTGCCGAA
ACGCAAATGGGGAAACACCCGCTTTTTGGATGATTATGCATTGTCTCCACATTGTATGCTTCCAAGATTC
TGGTGGGAATACTGCTGATAGCCTAACGTTCATGATCAAAATTTAACTGTTCTAACCCCTACTTGACAGC
AATATATAAACAGAAGGAAGCTGCCCTGTCTTAAACCTTTTTTTTTATCATCATTATTAGCTTACTTTCA
TAATTGCGACTGGTTCCAATTGACAAGCTTTTGATTTTAACGACTTTTAACGACAACTTGAGAAGATCAA
AAAACAACTAATTATTCGAAACGATGGGCAGCAGCCATCATCATCATCATCACAGCAGCGGCGAAAACCT
TTAC
